>Addgene plasmid #38970 | HAO1 | addgene full sequence | sequence record 471362 | Addgene NGS Result
CCCGGCCACGGGGCCTGCCACCATACCCACGCCGAAACAAGCGCTCATGAGCCCGAAGTGGCGAGCCCGA
TCTTCCCCATCGGTGATGTCGGCGATATAGGCGCCAGCAACCGCACCTGTGGCGCCGGTGATGCCGGCCA
CGATGCGTCCGGCGTAGAGGATCGAGATCTCGATCCCGCGAAATTAATACGACTCACTATAGGGGAATTG
TGAGCGGATAACAATTCCCCTCTAGAAATAATTTTGTTTAACTTTAAGAAGGAGATATACATATGCACCA
TCATCATCATCATTCTTCTGGTGTAGATCTGGGTACCGAGAACCTGTACTTCCAATCCATGCTCCCCCGG
CTAATTTGTATCAATGATTATGAACAACATGCTAAATCAGTACTTCCAAAGTCTATATATGACTATTACA
GGTCTGGGGCAAATGATGAAGAAACTTTGGCTGATAATATTGCAGCATTTTCCAGATGGAAGCTGTATCC
AAGGATGCTCCGGAATGTTGCTGAAACAGATCTGTCGACTTCTGTTTTAGGACAGAGGGTCAGCATGCCA
ATATGTGTGGGGGCTACGGCCATGCAGCGCATGGCTCATGTGGACGGCGAGCTTGCCACTGTGAGAGCCT
GTCAGTCCCTGGGAACGGGCATGATGTTGAGTTCCWGGGCCACCTCCTCAATTGAAGAAGTGGCGGAAGC
TGGTCCTGAGGCACTTCGTTGGCTGCAACTGTATATCTACAAGGACCGAGAAGTCACCAAGAAGCTAGTG
CGGCAGGCAGAGAAGATGGGCTACAAGGCCATATTTGTGACAGTGGACACACCTTACCTGGGCAACCGTC
TGGATGATGTGCGTAACAGATTCAAACTGCCGCCACAACTCAGGATGAAAAATTTTGAAACCAGTACTTT
ATCATTTTCTCCTGAGGAAAATTTTGGAGACGACAGTGGACTTGCTGCATATGTGGCTAAAGCAATAGAC
CCATCTATCAGCTGGGAAGATATCAAATGGCTGAGAAGACTGACATCATTGCCAATTGTTGCAAAGGGCA
TTTTGAGAGGTGATGATGCCAGGGAGGCTGTTAAACATGGCTTGAATGGGATCTTGGTGTCGAATCATGG
GGCTCGACAACTCGATGGGGTGCCAGCCACTATTGATGTTCTGCCAGAAATTGTGGAGGCTGTGGAAGGG
AAGGTGGAAGTCTTCCTGGACGGGGGTGTGCGGAAAGGCACTGATGTTCTGAAAGCTCTGGCTCTTGGCG
CCAAGGCTGTGTTTGTGGGGAGACCAATCGTTTGGGGCTTAGCTTTCCAGGGGGAGAAAGGTGTTCAAGA
TGTCCTCGAGATACTAAAGGAAGAATTCCGGTTGGCCATGGCTCTGAGTGGGTGCCAGAATGTGAAAGTC
ATCGACAAGACATTGGTGAGGAAAAATCCTTTGGCCGTTTCCAAGATCTGACAGTAAAGGTGGATACGGA
TCCGAATTCGAGCTCCGTCGACAAGCTTGCGGCCGCACTCGAGCACCACCACCACCACCACTGAGATCCG
GCTGCTAACAAAGCCCGAAAGGAAGCTGAGTTGGCTGCTGCCACCGCTGAGCAATAACTAGCATAACCCC
TTGGGGCCTCTAAACGGGTCTTGAGGGGTTTTTTGCTGAAAGGAGGAACTATATCCGGATTGGCGAATGG
G
[124 nt withheld, positions 1682-1805]
C
[91 nt withheld, positions 1807-1897]
A
[49 nt withheld, positions 1899-1947]
CCTTTGACGTTGGAGTCCACGTTCTTT
[37 nt withheld, positions 1975-2011]
ACCCTATCTCGGTCTATTCTTTTGATTTATAAGGGATTTTGCCGATTTCGGCCTATTGGTTAAAAAATGA
GCTGATTTAACAAAAATTTAACGCGAATTTTAACAAAATATTAACGCTTACAATTTAGGTGGCACTTTTC
GGGGAAATGTGCGCGGAACCCCTATTTGTTTATTTTTCTAAATACATTCAAATATGTATCCGCTCATGAA
TTAATTCTTAGAAAAACTCATCGAGCATCAAATGAAACTGCAATTTATTCATATCAGGATTATCAATACC
ATATTTTTGAAAAAGCCGTTTCTGTAATGAAGGAGAAAACTCACCGAGGCAGTTCCATAGGATGGCAAGA
TCCTGGTATCGGTCTGCGATTCCGACTCGTCCAACATCAATACAACCTATTAATTTCCCCTCGTCAAAAA
TAAGGTTATCAAGTGAGAAATCACCATGAGTGACGACTGAATCCGGTGAGAATGGCAAAAGTTTATGCAT
TTCTTTCCAGACTTGTTCAACAGGCCAGCCATTACGCTCGTCATCAAAATCACTCGCATCAACCAAACCG
TTATTCATTCGTGATTGCGCCTGAGCGAGACGAAATACGCGATCGCTGTTAAAAGGACAATTACAAACAG
GAATCGAATGCAACCGGCGCAGGAACACTGCCAGCGCATCAACAATATTTTCACCTGAATCAGGATATTC
TTCTAATACCTGGAATGCTGTTTTCCCGGGGATCGCAGTGGTGAGTAACCATGCATCATCAGGAGTACGG
ATAAAATGCTTGATGGTCGGAAGAGGCATAAATTCCGTCAGCCAGTTTAGTCTGACCATCTCATCTGTAA
CATCATTGGCAACGCTACCTTTGCCATGTTTCAGAAACAACTCTGGCGCATCGGGCTTCCCATACAATCG
ATAGATTGTCGCACCTGATTGCCCGACATTATCGCGAGCCCATTTATACCCATATAAATCAGCATCCATG
TTGGAATTTAATCGCGGCCTAGAGCAAGACGTTTCCCGTTGAATATGGCTCATAACACCCCTTGTATTAC
TGTTTATGTAAGCAGACAGTTTTATTGTTCATGACCAAAATCCCTTAACGTGAGTTTTCGTTCCACTGAG
CGTCAGACCCCGTAGAAAAGATCAAAGGATCTTCTTGAGATCCTTTTTTTCTGCGCGTAATCTGCTGCTT
GCAAACAAAAAAACCACCGCTACCAGCGGTGGTTTGTTTGCCGGATCAAGAGCTACCAACTCTTTTTCCG
AAGGTAACTGGCTTCAGCAGAGCGCAGATACCAAATACTGTCCTTCTAGTGTAGCCGTAGTTAGGCCACC
ACTTCAAGAACTCTGTAGCACCGCCTACATACCTCGCTCTGCTAATCCTGTTACCAGTGGCTGCTGCCAG
TGGCGATAAGTCGTGTCTTACCGGGTTGGACTCAAGACGATAGTTACCGGATAAGGCGCAGCGGTCGGGC
TGAACGGGGGGTTCGTGCACACAGCCCAGCTTGGAGCGAACGACCTACACCGAACTGAGATACCTACAGC
GTGAGCTATGAGAAAGCGCCACGCTTCCCGAAGGGAGAAAGGCGGACAGGTATCCGGTAAGCGGCAGGGT
CGGAACAGGAGAGCGCACGAGGGAGCTTCCAGGGGGAAACGCCTGGTATCTTTATAGTCCTGTCGGGTTT
CGCCACCTCTGACTTGAGCGTCGATTTTTGTGATGCTCGTCAGGGGGGCGGAGCCTATGGAAAAACGCCA
GCAACGCGGCCTTTTTACGGTTCCTGGCCTTTTGCTGGCCTTTTGCTCACATGTTCTTTCCTGCGTTATC
CCCTGATTCTGTGGATAACCGTATTACCGCCTTTGAGTGAGCTGATACCGCTCGCCGCAGCCGAACGACC
GAGCGCAGCGAGTCAGTGAGCGAGGAAGCGGAAGAGCGCCTGATGCGGTATTTTCTCCTTACGCATCTGT
GCGGTATTTCACACCGCAATGGTGCACTCTCAGTACAATCTGCTCTGATGCCGCATAGTTAAGCCAGTAT
ACACTCCGCTATCGCTACGTGACTGGGTCATGGCTGCGCCCCGACACCCGCCAACACCCGCTGACGCGCC
CTGACGGGCTTGTCTGCTCCCGGCATCCGCTTACAGACAAGCTGTGACCGTCTCCGGGAGCTGCATGTGT
CAGAGGTTTTCACCGTCATCACCGAAACGCGCGAGGCAGCTGCGGTAAAGCTCATCAGCGTGGTCGTGAA
GCGATTCACAGATGTCTGCCTGTTCATCCGCGTCCAGCTCGTTGAGTTTCTCCAGAAGCGTTAATGTCTG
GCTTCTGATAAAGCGGGCCATGTTAAGGGCGGTTTTTTCCTGTTTGGTCACTGATGCCTCCGTGTAAGGG
GGATTTCTGTTCATGGGGGTAATGATACCGATGAAACGAGAGAGGATGCTCACGATACGGGTTACTGATG
ATGAACATGCCCGGTTACTGGAACGTTGTGAGGGTAAACAACTGGCGGTATGGATGCGGCGGGACCAGAG
AAAAATCACTCAGGGTCAATGCCAGCGCTTCGTTAATACAGATGTAGGTGTTCCACAGGGTAGCCAGCAG
CATCCTGCGATGCAGATCCGGAACATAATGGTGCAGGGCGCTGACTTCCGCGTTTCCAGACTTTACGAAA
CACGGAAACCGAAGACCATTCATGTTGTTGCTCAGGTCGCAGACGTTTTGCAGCAGCAGTCGCTTCACGT
TCGCTCGCGTATCGGTGATTCATTCTGCTAACCAGTAAGGCAACCCCGCCAGCCTAGCCGGGTCCTCAAC
GACAGGAGCACGATCATGCGCACCCGTGGGGCCGCCATGCCGGCGATAATGGCCTGCTTCTCGCCGAAAC
GTTTGGTGGCGGGACCAGTGACGAAGGCTTGAGCGAGGGCGTGCAAGATTCCGAATACCGCAAGCGACAG
GCCGATCATCGTCGCGCTCCAGCGAAAGCGGTCCTCGCCGAAAATGACCCAGAGCGCTGCCGGCACCTGT
CCTACGAGTTGCATGATAAAGAAGACAGTCATAAGTGCGGCGACGATAGTCATGCCCCGCGCCCACCGGA
AGGAGCTGACTGGGTTGAAGGCTCTCAAGGGCATCGGTCGAGATCCCGGTGCCTAATGAGTGAGCTAACT
TACATTAATTGCGTTGCGCTCACTGCCCGCTTTCCAGTCGGGAAACCTGTCGTGCCAGCTGCATTAATGA
ATCGGCCAACGCGCGGGGAGAGGCGGTTTGCGTATTGGGCGCCAGGGTGGTTTTTCTTTTCACCAGTGAG
ACGGGCAACAGCTGATTGCCCTTCACCGCCTGGCCCTGAGAGAGTTGCAGCAAGCGGTCCACGCTGGTTT
GCCCCAGCAGGCGAAAATCCTGTTTGATGGTGGTTAACGGCGGGATATAACATGAGCTGTCTTCGGTATC
GTCGTATCCCACTACCGAGATATCCGCACCAACGCGCAGCCCGGACTCGGTAATGGCGCGCATTGCGCCC
AGCGCCATCTGATCGTTGGCAACCAGCATCGCAGTGGGAACGATGCCCTCATTCAGCATTTGCATGGTTT
GTTGAAAACCGGACATGGCACTCCAGTCGCCTTCCCGTTCCGCTATCGGCTGAATTTGATTGCGAGTGAG
ATATTTATGCCAGCCAGCCAGACGCAGACGCGCCGAGACAGAACTTAATGGGCCCGCTAACAGCGCGATT
TGCTGGTGACCCAATGCGACCAGATGCTCCACGCCCAGTCGCGTACCGTCTTCATGGGAGAAAATAATAC
TGTTGATGGGTGTCTGGTCAGAGACATCAAGAAATAACGCCGGAACATTAGTGCAGGCAGCTTCCACAGC
AATGGCATCCTGGTCATCCAGCGGATAGTTAATGATCAGCCCACTGACGCGTTGCGCGAGAAGATTGTGC
ACCGCCGCTTTACAGGCTTCGACGCCGCTTCGTTCTACCATCGACACCACCACGCTGGCACCCAGTTGAT
CGGCGCGAGATTTAATCGCCGCGACAATTTGCGACGGCGCGTGCAGGGCCAGACTGGAGGTGGCAACGCC
AATCAGCAACGACTGTTTGCCCGCCAGTTGTTGTGCCACGCGGTTGGGAATGTAATTCAGCTCCGCCATC
GCCGCTTCCACTTTTTCCCGCGTTTTCGCAGAAACGTGGCTGGCCTGGTTCACCACGCGGGAAACGGTCT
GATAAGAGACACCGGCATACTCTGCGACATCGTATAACGTTACTGGTTTCACATTCACCACCCTGAATTG
ACTCTCTTCCGGGCGCTATCATGCCATACCGCGAAAGGTTTTGCGCCATTCGATGGTGTCCGGGATCTCG
ACGCTCTCCCTTATGCGACTCCTGCATTAGGAAGCAGCCCAGTAGTAGGTTGAGGCCGTTGAGCACCGCC
GCCGCAAGGAATGGTGCATGCAAGGAGATGGCGCCCAACAGTCC
Features (pLannotate 1.2.2; 19 found; start..end, strand, type, name):
    185..203     +  promoter       T7 promoter: promoter for bacteriophage T7 RNA polymerase
    204..228     +  protein_bind   lac operator: The lac repressor binds to the lac operator to inhibit transcription in E. coli. This inhibition can be relieved by adding lactose or isopropyl-β-D-thiogalactopyranoside (IPTG). lac repressor encoded by lacI
    243..265     +  RBS            RBS: efficient ribosome binding site from bacteriophage T7 gene 10 (Olins and Rangwala, 1989)
    339..1448    +  CDS            HAO1: HAOX1_HUMAN - Also known as GOX1, HAOX1. Experimental evidence at protein level: Swiss-Prot protein existence level 1. Has 2-hydroxyacid oxidase activity. Most active on the 2- carbon substrate glycolate, but is also active on 2-hydroxy fatty acids, with high activity towards 2-hydroxy palmitate and 2-hydroxy octanoate. From Homo sapiens (Human).
   1514..1531    +  CDS            9xHis (fragment): 9xHis affinity tag
   1541..1590    +  CDS            SET1 (fragment): solubility-enhancement tag derived from T7 phage gene 10B
   1598..1645    +  terminator     T7 terminator: transcription terminator for bacteriophage T7 RNA polymerase
   1682..2110    +  rep_origin     f1 ori (sequence partly withheld): f1 bacteriophage origin of replication; arrow indicates direction of (+) strand synthesis
   2163..2220    +  promoter       AmpR promoter (fragment): bla
   2229..3044    -  CDS            KanR: aminoglycoside phosphotransferase; aph(3')-Ia; confers resistance to kanamycin in bacteria or G418 (Geneticin®) in eukaryotes
   3166..3754    +  rep_origin     ori: high-copy-number ColE1/pMB1/pBR322/pUC origin of replication
   3940..4079    -  misc_feature   bom: basis of mobility region from pBR322
   4181..4372    -  CDS            rop: Rop protein, which maintains plasmids at low copy number; rop
   4389..4769    +  CDS            YPB1_ECOLX: Protein predicted: Swiss-Prot protein existence level 4. From Escherichia coli.
   4841..5132    -  CDS            TcR (fragment): tetracycline efflux protein; tet; confers resistance to tetracycline
   5147..5168    -  protein_bind   CAP binding site: CAP binding activates transcription in the presence of cAMP. E. coli catabolite activator protein
   5181..6263    -  CDS            lacI: lac repressor; lacI; The lac repressor binds to the lac operator to inhibit transcription in E. coli. This inhibition can be relieved by adding lactose or isopropyl-β-D-thiogalactopyranoside (IPTG).
   6264..6341    -  promoter       lacI promoter: lacI
   6349..163     -  CDS            TcR (fragment) (across the origin): tetracycline efflux protein; tet; confers resistance to tetracycline
