[The description below was written by a language model from this plasmid's Addgene catalogue record and pLannotate feature annotations shown in this document.]
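Description:
HAO1 is a bacterial expression plasmid built on the pNIC28-Bsa4 backbone, a pET-style vector from a structural genomics programme, carrying human hydroxyacid oxidase 1 (glycolate oxidase; also called GOX, GOX1 or HAOX1). It was made to produce recombinant protein for structure determination, and the record cautions that the insert, listed at about 1.2 kb and introduced by ligation-independent cloning, may not represent the full open reading frame. The 6,465 nt plasmid is selected with kanamycin through an aph(3')-Ia gene. It replicates from a ColE1/pBR322-type origin accompanied by the bom region and the rop gene, consistent with its listing as low copy. An f1 origin and leftover fragments of a tetracycline resistance gene are also annotated in the backbone.

Expression runs from a T7 promoter followed by a lac operator and the phage T7 gene 10 ribosome binding site, with a T7 terminator downstream. The plasmid's own lacI gene supplies repressor, so transcription is held off until IPTG is added in a host that provides T7 RNA polymerase. The catalogue describes an N-terminal His tag with a TEV protease cleavage site, allowing affinity purification and subsequent tag removal. The feature table does not annotate this tag separately, although there is unannotated space between the ribosome binding site and the HAO1 coding sequence where it would sit. The His and solubility-tag fragments annotated downstream of the insert appear to be vector remnants, and the record does not indicate that they are fused to the protein. Repository sequencing found a single-base mismatch causing a W110R change in roughly half of the sample. Its functional effect is unknown, and screening several colonies may recover a clone without the change.
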