Addgene plasmid #38970: HAO1
Purpose: Bacterial expression for structure determination; may not be full ORF
Depositing lab: Nicola Burgess-Brown. Depositing organization: University of Oxford.
Backbone
  Vector backbone: pNIC28-Bsa4
  Backbone manufacturer: SGC
  Vector type: Bacterial Expression
Growth in bacteria
  Bacterial resistance: Kanamycin, 50 μg/mL
  Growth temperature: 37°C
  Growth strain: Mach1
  Copy number: Low Copy
Gene/Insert
  Gene/Insert name: HAO1 (alt names: hydroxyacid oxidase (glycolate oxidase) 1; PDB:2NZL)
  Species: H. sapiens (human)
  Insert size (bp): 1204
  Entrez Gene: HAO1 (a.k.a. GOX, GOX1, HAOX1)
  Tag / fusion protein: His Tev (N terminal on insert)
  Cloning method: Ligation Independent Cloning
  Sequencing primers: 5′ T7; 3′ T7-term
Terms and licenses: Academic/Nonprofit Terms; Industry Terms: Not Available to Industry
Depositor comments: http://www.thesgc.org/structures/2NZL/ Addgene sequencing results found one base pair mismatch that results in W110R mutation in insert, mismatch is present in ~50% of the sample. It is unknown how this mutation impacts plasmid function, but users may be able to recover a clone without it by screening multiple colonies.
How to cite: HAO1 was a gift from Nicola Burgess-Brown (Addgene plasmid # 38970 ; http://n2t.net/addgene:38970 ; RRID:Addgene_38970)
