>Addgene plasmid #38970 | HAO1 | depositor partial sequence | sequence record 49028 | HAO1 sequence 1204 bps
ATGCACCATCATCATCATCATTCTTCTGGTGTAGATCTGGGTACCGAGAACCTGTACTTCCAATCCATGC
TCCCCCGGCTAATTTGTATCAATGATTATGAACAACATGCTAAATCAGTACTTCCAAAGTCTATATATGA
CTATTACAGGTCTGGGGCAAATGATGAAGAAACTTTGGCTGATAATATTGCAGCATTTTCCAGATGGAAG
CTGTATCCAAGGATGCTCCGGAATGTTGCTGAAACAGATCTGTCGACTTCTGTTTTAGGACAGAGGGTCA
GCATGCCAATATGTGTGGGGGCTACGGCCATGCAGCGCATGGCTCATGTGGACGGCGAGCTTGCCACTGT
GAGAGCCTGTCAGTCCCTGGGAACGGGCATGATGTTGAGTTCCTGGGCCACCTCCTCAATTGAAGAAGTG
GCGGAAGCTGGTCCTGAGGCACTTCGTTGGCTGCAACTGTATATCTACAAGGACCGAGAAGTCACCAAGA
AGCTAGTGCGGCAGGCAGAGAAGATGGGCTACAAGGCCATATTTGTGACAGTGGACACACCTTACCTGGG
CAACCGTCTGGATGATGTGCGTAACAGATTCAAACTGCCGCCACAACTCAGGATGAAAAATTTTGAAACC
AGTACTTTATCATTTTCTCCTGAGGAAAATTTTGGAGACGACAGTGGACTTGCTGCATATGTGGCTAAAG
CAATAGACCCATCTATCAGCTGGGAAGATATCAAATGGCTGAGAAGACTGACATCATTGCCAATTGTTGC
AAAGGGCATTTTGAGAGGTGATGATGCCAGGGAGGCTGTTAAACATGGCTTGAATGGGATCTTGGTGTCG
AATCATGGGGCTCGACAACTCGATGGGGTGCCAGCCACTATTGATGTTCTGCCAGAAATTGTGGAGGCTG
TGGAAGGGAAGGTGGAAGTCTTCCTGGACGGGGGTGTGCGGAAAGGCACTGATGTTCTGAAAGCTCTGGC
TCTTGGCGCCAAGGCTGTGTTTGTGGGGAGACCAATCGTTTGGGGCTTAGCTTTCCAGGGGGAGAAAGGT
GTTCAAGATGTCCTCGAGATACTAAAGGAAGAATTCCGGTTGGCCATGGCTCTGAGTGGGTGCCAGAATG
TGAAAGTCATCGACAAGACATTGGTGAGGAAAAATCCTTTGGCCGTTTCCAAGATCTGACAGTAAAGGTG
GATACGGATCCGAA
