>Addgene plasmid #38970 | HAO1 | addgene partial sequence | sequence record 52772 | pBRrevBam_primer
GGCCACGATGCGTCCGGCGTAGAGGATCGAGATCTCGATCCCGCGAAATTAATACGACTCACTATAGGGG
AATTGTGAGCGGATAACAATTCCCCTCTAGAAATAATTTTGTTTAACTTTAAGAAGGAGATATACATATG
CACCATCATCATCATCATTCTTCTGGTGTAGATCTGGGTACCGAGAACCTGTACTTCCAATCCATGCTCC
CCCGGCTAATTTGTATCAATGATTATGAACAACATGCTAAATCAGTACTTCCAAAGTCTATATATGACTA
TTACAGGTCTGGGGCAAATGATGAAGAAACTTTGGCTGATAATATTGCAGCATTTTCCAGATGGAAGCTG
TATCCAAGGATGCTCCGGAATGTTGCTGAAACAGATCTGTCGACTTCTGTTTTAGGACAGAGGGTCAGCA
TGCCAATATGTGTGGGGGCTACGGCCATGCAGCGCATGGCTCATGTGGACGGCGAGCTTGCCACTGTGAG
AGCCTGTCAGTCCCTGGGAACGGGCATGATGTTGAGTTCCTGGGCCACCTCCTCAATTGAAGAAGTGGCG
GAAGCTGGTCCTGAGGCACTTCGTTGGCTGCAACTGTATATCTACAAGGACCGAGAAGTCACCAAGAAGC
TAGTGCGGCAGGCAGAGAAGATGGGCTACAAGGCCATATTTGTGACAGTGGACACACCTTACCTGGGCAA
CCGTCTGGATGATGTGCGTAACAGATTCAAACTGCCGCCACAACTCAGGATGAAAAATTTTGAAACCAGT
ACTTTATCATTTTCTCCTGAGGAAAATTTTGGAGACGACAGTGGACTTGCTGCATATGTGGCTAAAGCAA
TAGACCCATCTATCAGCTGGGAAGATATCAAATGGCTGAGAAGACTGACATCATTGCCAATTGTTGCAAA
GGGCATTTTGAGAGGTGATGATGCC
